Addgene plasmid #166890: VAMP2-pHmScarlet
Purpose: For vesicle exocytosis visualization using pHmScarlet
Depositing lab: Pingyong Xu. Depositing organization: Institute of Biophysics, Chinese Academy of Sciences. Publication: pHmScarlet is a pH-sensitive red fluorescent protein to monitor exocytosis docking and fusion steps. Liu A, Huang X, He W, Xue F, Yang Y, Liu J, Chen L, Yuan L, Xu P. Nat Commun. 2021 Mar 3;12(1):1413. doi: 10.1038/s41467-021-21666-7. PubMed 33658493.
Backbone
  Vector backbone: EGFP-N1
  Modifications to backbone: EGFP was replaced with pHmScarlet
  Vector type: Mammalian Expression
Growth in bacteria
  Bacterial resistance: Kanamycin, 50 μg/mL
  Growth temperature: 37°C
  Growth strain: DH5alpha
  Copy number: High Copy
Gene/Insert
  Gene/Insert name: VAMP2
  Species: M. musculus (mouse)
  Entrez Gene: Vamp2 (a.k.a. Syb-2, Syb2, Vamp-2, sybII)
  Promoter: CMV
  Tag / fusion protein: pHmScarlet (C terminal on backbone)
  Cloning method: Restriction Enzyme; 5′ cloning site Unknown (unknown if destroyed); 3′ cloning site Unknown (unknown if destroyed)
  Sequencing primers: 5′ Unknown
Terms and licenses: Academic/Nonprofit Terms; Industry Terms: Not Available to Industry
How to cite: VAMP2-pHmScarlet was a gift from Pingyong Xu (Addgene plasmid # 166890 ; http://n2t.net/addgene:166890 ; RRID:Addgene_166890)
