[The description below was written by a language model from this plasmid's Addgene catalogue record and pLannotate feature annotations shown in this document.]
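Description:
VAMP2-pHmScarlet is a 5,054 nt mammalian expression plasmid built on the EGFP-N1 backbone, in which the EGFP coding sequence has been replaced by pHmScarlet, a pH-sensitive red fluorescent protein. The insert is mouse Vamp2 (synaptobrevin-2), the vesicle SNARE protein that drives fusion of secretory and synaptic vesicles with the plasma membrane. It sits downstream of the human cytomegalovirus immediate-early enhancer and promoter and a remnant of the multiple cloning site. It is followed by the fluorescent protein as a C-terminal fusion, with an SV40 polyadenylation signal terminating the transcript. The automated annotation labels the VAMP2 reading frame by its closest human Swiss-Prot match and the fluorescent protein as mScarlet-I. These labels reflect sequence similarity, and the catalogue entry identifies the parts as mouse VAMP2 and pHmScarlet. The restriction sites used for cloning are not recorded.

The plasmid is propagated in E. coli at high copy number from a ColE1/pUC-type origin and also carries an f1 phage origin. Selection uses the dual-purpose NeoR/KanR cassette typical of the N1 vector series. A bacterial promoter drives kanamycin resistance in E. coli, while the SV40 enhancer/early promoter and HSV TK polyadenylation signal allow G418 selection of transfected mammalian cells. The short large T antigen, ble and bGH poly(A) hits in the feature table are partial matches and are probably backbone remnants with no function of their own.

Because the C-terminus of VAMP2 faces the vesicle lumen, the fused reporter should be dim in the acidic vesicle interior and brighten on exposure to the neutral extracellular medium at fusion. The construct is intended for live imaging of vesicle exocytosis in the red channel.
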