Features (pLannotate 1.2.2; 16 found; start..end, strand, type, name):
      1..304     +  enhancer       CMV enhancer: human cytomegalovirus immediate early enhancer
    305..508     +  promoter       CMV promoter: human cytomegalovirus (CMV) immediate early promoter
    531..574     +  misc_feature   MCS (fragment): multiple cloning site
    587..934     +  CDS            VAMP2: VAMP2_HUMAN - Also known as SYB2. Experimental evidence at protein level: Swiss-Prot protein existence level 1. Involved in the targeting and/or fusion of transport vesicles to their target membrane (By similarity). Major SNARE protein of synaptic vesicles which mediates fusion of synaptic vesicles to release neurotransmitters. Essential for fast vesicular exocytosis and activity-dependent neurotransmitter release as well as fast endocytosis that mediates rapid reuse of synaptic vesicles (By similarity) (PubMed:30929742). Modulates the gating characteristics of the delayed rectifier voltage-de
    962..1657    +  CDS            mScarlet-I: mScarlet-I is a basic (constitutively fluorescent) red fluorescent protein published in 2016, derived from synthetic construct. It is reported to be a rapidly-maturing monomer with moderate acid sensitivity.
   1676..1759    +  CDS            large T antigen (fragment): large T antigen from SV40 (simian virus 40)
   1782..1903    +  polyA_signal   SV40 poly(A) signal: SV40 polyadenylation signal
   1937..2365    -  rep_origin     f1 ori (sequence partly withheld): f1 bacteriophage origin of replication; arrow indicates direction of (+) strand synthesis
   2392..2496    +  promoter       AmpR promoter: bla
   2498..2855    +  promoter       SV40 promoter: SV40 enhancer and early promoter
   2890..3684    +  CDS            NeoR/KanR: aminoglycoside phosphotransferase from Tn5; aph(3')-II (or nptII); confers resistance to neomycin, kanamycin, and G418 (Geneticin®)
   3705..3857    +  CDS            ble (fragment): BLE_KLEPN - Experimental evidence at protein level: Swiss-Prot protein existence level 1. Binding protein with a strong affinity to the bleomycin family of antibiotics. Binds to CL990; an antimitotic-antibiotic compound. From Klebsiella pneumoniae.
   3916..3963    +  polyA_signal   HSV TK poly(A) signal: herpes simplex virus thymidine kinase polyadenylation signal (Cole and Stacy, 1985)
   4054..4070    -  polyA_signal   bGH poly(A) signal (fragment): bovine growth hormone polyadenylation signal
   4292..4880    +  rep_origin     ori: high-copy-number ColE1/pMB1/pBR322/pUC origin of replication
   4995..5054    +  enhancer       CMV enhancer (fragment): human cytomegalovirus immediate early enhancer
>Addgene plasmid #166890 | VAMP2-pHmScarlet | addgene full sequence | sequence record 329813 | Addgene NGS Result
CGTTACATAACTTACGGTAAATGGCCCGCCTGGCTGACCGCCCAACGACCCCCGCCCATTGACGTCAATA
ATGACGTATGTTCCCATAGTAACGCCAATAGGGACTTTCCATTGACGTCAATGGGTGGAGTATTTACGGT
AAACTGCCCACTTGGCAGTACATCAAGTGTATCATATGCCAAGTACGCCCCCTATTGACGTCAATGACGG
TAAATGGCCCGCCTGGCATTATGCCCAGTACATGACCTTATGGGACTTTCCTACTTGGCAGTACATCTAC
GTATTAGTCATCGCTATTACCATGGTGATGCGGTTTTGGCAGTACATCAATGGGCGTGGATAGCGGTTTG
ACTCACGGGGATTTCCAAGTCTCCACCCCATTGACGTCAATGGGAGTTTGTTTTGGCACCAAAATCAACG
GGACTTTCCAAAATGTCGTAACAACTCCGCCCCATTGACGCAAATGGGCGGTAGGCGTGTACGGTGGGAG
GTCTATATAAGCAGAGCTGGTTTAGTGAACCGTCAGATCCGCTAGCGCTACCGGACTCAGATCTCGAGCT
CAAGCTTCGAATTCACGCGTGCCACCATGTCGGCTACCGCTGCCACCGTCCCGCCTGCCGCCCCGGCCGG
CGAGGGTGGCCCCCCTGCACCTCCTCCAAACCTTACTAGTAACAGGAGACTGCAGCAGACCCAGGCCCAG
GTGGATGAGGTGGTGGACATCATGAGGGTGAATGTGGACAAGGTCCTGGAGCGGGACCAGAAGTTGTCGG
AGCTGGATGACCGTGCAGATGCCCTCCAGGCAGGGGCCTCCCAGTTTGAAACAAGTGCAGCCAAGCTCAA
GCGCAAATACTGGTGGAAAAACCTCAAGATGATGATCATCTTGGGAGTGATCTGCGCCATCATCCTCATC
ATCATCATCGTTTACTTCAGCACTAGCGGCGGAAGCGGCGGGGATCCCACCATGGTGAGCAAGGGAGAGG
CCGTGATCAAGGAGTTCATGAGATTCAAGGTGCACATGGAGGGAAGCATGAACGGACACGAGTTCGAGAT
CGAGGGCGAGGGCGAGGGAAGGCCATACGAGGGGACCCAGACAGCAAAGCTGAAGGTGACAAAGGGCGGA
CCCCTGCCTTTTAGCTGGGACATCCTGAGCCCACAATTTATGTATGGCAGCAGAGCCTTTATTAAGCACC
CCGCCGACATCCCCGACTACTACAAACAATCCTTTCCCGAGGGCTTTAAATGGGAACGGGTGATGAACTT
CGAAGACGGCGGCGCCGTGACCGTGACCCAGGATACCAGCCTGGAAGACGGAACCCTGATCTACAAAGTG
AAGCTCAGAGGCACCAACTTCCCCCCCGACGGCCCCGTTATGCAGAAGAAGACAATGGGTTGGGAGGCCA
GCTGTGAGAGACTCTACCCCGAGGACGGCGTGCTCAAGGGCGACATTTTGAAAGTTCTGCGCCTGAAGGA
CGGCGGAAGATACCTGGCCGACTTCAAGACCACCTACAAGGCCAAAAAGCCCGTGCAGATGCCCGGCGCA
TACAACGTGGACAGACAGCTGACGATAACCAGCCACAACGAAGACTACACCGTGGTGGAGCAATACGAGA
GAAGCGAAGGAAGGCACAGCACAGGAGGCATGGATGAGCTGTATAAATAAGCGGCCGCGACTCTAGATCA
TAATCAGCCATACCACATTTGTAGAGGTTTTACTTGCTTTAAAAAACCTCCCACACCTCCCCCTGAACCT
GAAACATAAAATGAATGCAATTGTTGTTGTTAACTTGTTTATTGCAGCTTATAATGGTTACAAATAAAGC
AATAGCATCACAAATTTCACAAATAAAGCATTTTTTTCACTGCATTCTAGTTGTGGTTTGTCCAAACTCA
TCAATGTATCTTAAGGCGTAAATTGTAAGCGTTAATATTTTGTTAAAATTCGCGTTAAATTTTTGTTAAA
TCAGCTCATTTTTTAACCAATAGGCCGAAATCGGCAAAATCCCTTATAAATCAAAAGAATAGACCGAGAT
AGGGT
[37 nt withheld, positions 2036-2072]
AAAGAACGTGGACTCCAACGTCAAAGG
[49 nt withheld, positions 2100-2148]
T
[91 nt withheld, positions 2150-2240]
G
[124 nt withheld, positions 2242-2365]
CAGGTGGCACTTTTCGGGGAAATGTGCGCGGAACCCCTATTTGTTTATTTTTCTAAATACATTCAAATAT
GTATCCGCTCATGAGACAATAACCCTGATAAATGCTTCAATAATATTGAAAAAGGAAGAGTCCTGAGGCG
GAAAGAACCAGCTGTGGAATGTGTGTCAGTTAGGGTGTGGAAAGTCCCCAGGCTCCCCAGCAGGCAGAAG
TATGCAAAGCATGCATCTCAATTAGTCAGCAACCAGGTGTGGAAAGTCCCCAGGCTCCCCAGCAGGCAGA
AGTATGCAAAGCATGCATCTCAATTAGTCAGCAACCATAGTCCCGCCCCTAACTCCGCCCATCCCGCCCC
TAACTCCGCCCAGTTCCGCCCATTCTCCGCCCCATGGCTGACTAATTTTTTTTATTTATGCAGAGGCCGA
GGCCGCCTCGGCCTCTGAGCTATTCCAGAAGTAGTGAGGAGGCTTTTTTGGAGGCCTAGGCTTTTGCAAA
GATCGATCAAGAGACAGGATGAGGATCGTTTCGCATGATTGAACAAGATGGATTGCACGCAGGTTCTCCG
GCCGCTTGGGTGGAGAGGCTATTCGGCTATGACTGGGCACAACAGACAATCGGCTGCTCTGATGCCGCCG
TGTTCCGGCTGTCAGCGCAGGGGCGCCCGGTTCTTTTTGTCAAGACCGACCTGTCCGGTGCCCTGAATGA
ACTGCAAGACGAGGCAGCGCGGCTATCGTGGCTGGCCACGACGGGCGTTCCTTGCGCAGCTGTGCTCGAC
GTTGTCACTGAAGCGGGAAGGGACTGGCTGCTATTGGGCGAAGTGCCGGGGCAGGATCTCCTGTCATCTC
ACCTTGCTCCTGCCGAGAAAGTATCCATCATGGCTGATGCAATGCGGCGGCTGCATACGCTTGATCCGGC
TACCTGCCCATTCGACCACCAAGCGAAACATCGCATCGAGCGAGCACGTACTCGGATGGAAGCCGGTCTT
GTCGATCAGGATGATCTGGACGAAGAGCATCAGGGGCTCGCGCCAGCCGAACTGTTCGCCAGGCTCAAGG
CGAGCATGCCCGACGGCGAGGATCTCGTCGTGACCCATGGCGATGCCTGCTTGCCGAATATCATGGTGGA
AAATGGCCGCTTTTCTGGATTCATCGACTGTGGCCGGCTGGGTGTGGCGGACCGCTATCAGGACATAGCG
TTGGCTACCCGTGATATTGCTGAAGAGCTTGGCGGCGAATGGGCTGACCGCTTCCTCGTGCTTTACGGTA
TCGCCGCTCCCGATTCGCAGCGCATCGCCTTCTATCGCCTTCTTGACGAGTTCTTCTGAGCGGGACTCTG
GGGTTCGAAATGACCGACCAAGCGACGCCCAACCTGCCATCACGAGATTTCGATTCCACCGCCGCCTTCT
ATGAAAGGTTGGGCTTCGGAATCGTTTTCCGGGACGCCGGCTGGATGATCCTCCAGCGCGGGGATCTCAT
GCTGGAGTTCTTCGCCCACCCTAGGGGGAGGCTAACTGAAACACGGAAGGAGACAATACCGGAAGGAACC
CGCGCTATGACGGCAATAAAAAGACAGAATAAAACGCACGGTGTTGGGTCGTTTGTTCATAAACGCGGGG
TTCGGTCCCAGGGCTGGCACTCTGTCGATACCCCACCGAGACCCCATTGGGGCCAATACGCCCGCGTTTC
TTCCTTTTCCCCACCCCACCCCCCAAGTTCGGGTGAAGGCCCAGGGCTCGCAGCCAACGTCGGGGCGGCA
GGCCCTGCCATAGCCTCAGGTTACTCATATATACTTTAGATTGATTTAAAACTTCATTTTTAATTTAAAA
GGATCTAGGTGAAGATCCTTTTTGATAATCTCATGACCAAAATCCCTTAACGTGAGTTTTCGTTCCACTG
AGCGTCAGACCCCGTAGAAAAGATCAAAGGATCTTCTTGAGATCCTTTTTTTCTGCGCGTAATCTGCTGC
TTGCAAACAAAAAAACCACCGCTACCAGCGGTGGTTTGTTTGCCGGATCAAGAGCTACCAACTCTTTTTC
CGAAGGTAACTGGCTTCAGCAGAGCGCAGATACCAAATACTGTTCTTCTAGTGTAGCCGTAGTTAGGCCA
CCACTTCAAGAACTCTGTAGCACCGCCTACATACCTCGCTCTGCTAATCCTGTTACCAGTGGCTGCTGCC
AGTGGCGATAAGTCGTGTCTTACCGGGTTGGACTCAAGACGATAGTTACCGGATAAGGCGCAGCGGTCGG
GCTGAACGGGGGGTTCGTGCACACAGCCCAGCTTGGAGCGAACGACCTACACCGAACTGAGATACCTACA
GCGTGAGCTATGAGAAAGCGCCACGCTTCCCGAAGGGAGAAAGGCGGACAGGTATCCGGTAAGCGGCAGG
GTCGGAACAGGAGAGCGCACGAGGGAGCTTCCAGGGGGAAACGCCTGGTATCTTTATAGTCCTGTCGGGT
TTCGCCACCTCTGACTTGAGCGTCGATTTTTGTGATGCTCGTCAGGGGGGCGGAGCCTATGGAAAAACGC
CAGCAACGCGGCCTTTTTACGGTTCCTGGCCTTTTGCTGGCCTTTTGCTCACATGTTCTTTCCTGCGTTA
TCCCCTGATTCTGTGGATAACCGTATTACCGCCATGCATTAGTTATTAATAGTAATCAATTACGGGGTCA
TTAGTTCATAGCCCATATATGGAGTTCCG
